>Addgene plasmid #181941 | pPOTv7-blast-10HA | addgene full sequence | sequence record 355617 | Addgene NGS Result
GGGCGAATTGGGCCCGTATAATGCAGACCTGCTGCAAGCTAGGGGCACAGCAAGGTCTTCTGAAATTCAT
GTTTTTTTTTTTTTTACTCTGCATTGCAGTCTCCGCTCTTATTTAGTTTTGCTTTACGTAAGGTCTCGTT
GCTGCCATAAAATAAGCTCTAGTGGAATTCATGCCTTTGTCTCAAGAAGAATCCACCCTCATTGAAAGAG
CAACGGCTACAATCAACAGCATCCCCATCTCTGAAGACTACAGCGTCGCCAGCGCAGCTCTCTCTAGCGA
CGGCCGCATCTTCACTGGTGTCAATGTATATCATTTTACTGGGGGACCTTGTGCAGAACTCGTGGTGCTG
GGCACTGCTGCTGCTGCGGCAGCTGGCAACCTGACTTGTATCGTCGCGATCGGAAATGAGAACAGGGGCA
TCTTGAGCCCCTGCGGACGGTGCCGACAGGTGCTTCTCGACCTGCATCCTGGGATCAAAGCCATAGTGAA
GGACAGTGATGGACAGCCGACGGCAGTTGGGATTCGTGAATTGCTGCCCTCTGGTTATGTGTGGGAGGGC
TAACCATGGTGCCCATTTAGTTGGCCTTTCCCTTGTCTCGTGTCTTTTCCGTGGAAAGGTTCCCGGAGTA
ATCTGATGGCACAGCAGGGAGGTGCGCCTGCAGGTTGGTTAGGAAGGGGGGATGATGTAAAAGAAGAAAA
TGGGGGGATTCGAGCCCCACGCGTTGCTCAAGCTGTGTAGCGCAGGCGTTTCCTTACATATTTCTCTAAC
AGGCACGGAAGCCTAACAAATACACTTGGCTTATTTTTTTGCCCCCTCATGTCTTGTACAAATATTTGCG
ATAGCTTAGCTATCAGCCACATTAATCAAACAAGTATACCAACAAGCCCGAAAACAGAAACTCAACTGCA
ACGGGTACCTATGGGTTCTGGTAGTGGTTCCGGTTCCGGTTCTAAGCTTTATCCTTATGATGTGCCAGAT
TACGCTGGTTCCTATCCCTATGACGTTCCTGACTACGCTGGGTCGTACCCTTATGATGTGCCGGATTACG
CCGGAAGCTACCCATACGATGTACCGGACTACGCAGGGTCATATCCTTACGATGTTCCAGACTATGCTGG
CTCCTATCCGTACGATGTCCCCGACTATGCAGGATCATACCCGTATGACGTTCCAGATTATGCCGGGTCG
TACCCTTATGACGTCCCAGATTATGCCGGTTCTTATCCGTATGATGTGCCGGACTACGCGGGGTCCTATC
CGTATGATGTACCCGATTACGCGGGATCCGGATCAGGATCTGGATCAGGATCGGGTAGTTAAGAGCTCCG
CTGCGCTTAAATGTCTTTCATTATAATCAATGTATAACCTTTATGTAGTATTTCAATCTATGCCGCTGTG
TACGTGCACTGCGGTGCCTATCCTTCGGCATTAGAGAGTCACTGTTTGTGTAGATCGTAGCTGCATGTCT
GACATCTGGTTCATTAGTGCCGTTTTGAGTCTGCACTGTTGTGCAACTTGATATTCATCACTGCACACCA
ACCGTGTGTTTCCTCCTTTGGGTGCACCCTTTAATCCTTGTCTTCTCCTTTTTTGTCTCTTTCCCCCTCG
AAAAGGTGTCAAACTACTGCCGCATAAACTACGGTTATCCCAAATTTAAGAGAAAGCAATAAAGCATCAG
CTAGCATGCCTTTGTCTCAAGAAGAATCCACCCTCATTGAAAGAGCAACGGCTACAATCAACAGCATCCC
CATCTCTGAAGACTACAGCGTCGCCAGCGCAGCTCTCTCTAGCGACGGCCGCATCTTCACTGGTGTCAAT
GTATATCATTTTACTGGGGGACCTTGTGCAGAACTCGTGGTGCTGGGCACTGCTGCTGCTGCGGCAGCTG
GCAACCTGACTTGTATCGTCGCGATCGGAAATGAGAACAGGGGCATCTTGAGCCCCTGCGGACGGTGCCG
ACAGGTGCTTCTCGATCTGCATCCTGGGATCAAAGCCATAGTGAAGGACAGTGATGGACAGCCGACGGCA
GTTGGGATTCGTGAATTGCTGCCCTCTGGTTATGTGTGGGAGGGCTAACTCGAGTGCCCATTTAGTTGGC
TTTTCCCTTGTCTCGTGTCTTTTCCGTGGAAAGGTTCCCGGAGTAATCTGATGGCACAGCAGGGAGGTGC
GCCTGCAGGTTGGTTAGGAAGGGGGGATGATGTAAAAGAAGAAAATGGGGGGATTCGAGCCCCGCACAGG
TCTCTCAAATTGGATGCATAGCTTGAGTATTCTATAGTGTCACCTAAATAGCTTGGCGTAATCATGGTCA
TAGCTGTTTCCTGTGTGAAATTGTTATCCGCTCACAATTCCACACAACATACGAGCCGGAAGCATAAAGT
GTAAAGCCTGGGGTGCCTAATGAGTGAGCTAACTCACATTAATTGCGTTGCGCTCACTGCCCGCTTTCCA
GTCGGGAAACCTGTCGTGCCAGCTGCATTAATGAATCGGCCAACGCGCGGGGAGAGGCGGTTTGCGTATT
GGGCGCTCTTCCGCTTCCTCGCTCACTGACTCGCTGCGCTCGGTCGTTCGGCTGCGGCGAGCGGTATCAG
CTCACTCAAAGGCGGTAATACGGTTATCCACAGAATCAGGGGATAACGCAGGAAAGAACATGTGAGCAAA
AGGCCAGCAAAAGGCCAGGAACCGTAAAAAGGCCGCGTTGCTGGCGTTTTTCCATAGGCTCCGCCCCCCT
GACGAGCATCACAAAAATCGACGCTCAAGTCAGAGGTGGCGAAACCCGACAGGACTATAAAGATACCAGG
CGTTTCCCCCTGGAAGCTCCCTCGTGCGCTCTCCTGTTCCGACCCTGCCGCTTACCGGATACCTGTCCGC
CTTTCTCCCTTCGGGAAGCGTGGCGCTTTCTCATAGCTCACGCTGTAGGTATCTCAGTTCGGTGTAGGTC
GTTCGCTCCAAGCTGGGCTGTGTGCACGAACCCCCCGTTCAGCCCGACCGCTGCGCCTTATCCGGTAACT
ATCGTCTTGAGTCCAACCCGGTAAGACACGACTTATCGCCACTGGCAGCAGCCACTGGTAACAGGATTAG
CAGAGCGAGGTATGTAGGCGGTGCTACAGAGTTCTTGAAGTGGTGGCCTAACTACGGCTACACTAGAAGA
ACAGTATTTGGTATCTGCGCTCTGCTGAAGCCAGTTACCTTCGGAAAAAGAGTTGGTAGCTCTTGATCCG
GCAAACAAACCACCGCTGGTAGCGGTGGTTTTTTTGTTTGCAAGCAGCAGATTACGCGCAGAAAAAAAGG
ATCTCAAGAAGATCCTTTGATCTTTTCTACGGGGTCTGACGCTCAGTGGAACGAAAACTCACGTTAAGGG
ATTTTGGTCATGAGATTATCAAAAAGGATCTTCACCTAGATCCTTTTAAATTAAAAATGAAGTTTTAAAT
CAATCTAAAGTATATATGAGTAAACTTGGTCTGACAGTTACCAATGCTTAATCAGTGAGGCACCTATCTC
AGCGATCTGTCTATTTCGTTCATCCATAGTTGCCTGACTCCCCGTCGTGTAGATAATTACGATACGGGAG
GGCTTACCATCTGGCCCCAGTGCTGCAATGATACCGCGAGACCCACGCTCACCGGCTCCAGATTTATCAG
CAATAAACCAGCCAGCCGGAAGGGCCGAGCGCAGAAGTGGTCCTGCAACTTTATCCGCCTCCATCCAGTC
TATTAATTGTTGCCGGGAAGCTAGAGTAAGTAGTTCGCCAGTTAATAGTTTGCGCAACGTTGTTGCCATT
GCTACAGGCATCGTGGTGTCACGCTCGTCGTTTGGTATGGCTTCATTCAGCTCCGGTTCCCAACGATCAA
GGCGAGTTACATGATCCCCCATGTTGTGCAAAAAAGCGGTTAGCTCCTTCGGTCCTCCGATCGTTGTCAG
AAGTAAGTTGGCCGCAGTGTTATCACTCATGGTTATGGCAGCACTGCATAATTCTCTTACTGTCATGCCA
TCCGTAAGATGCTTTTCTGTGACTGGTGAGTACTCAACCAAGTCATTCTGAGAATAGTGTATGCGGCGAC
CGAGTTGCTCTTGCCCGGCGTCAATACGGGATAATACCGCGCCACATAGCAGAACTTTAAAAGTGCTCAT
CATTGGAAAACGTTCTTCGGGGCGAAAACTCTCAAGGATCTTACCGCTGTTGAGATCCAGTTCGATGTAA
CCCACTCGTGCACCCAACTGATCTTCAGCATCTTTTACTTTCACCAGCGTTTCTGGGTGAGCAAAAACAG
GAAGGCAAAATGCCGCAAAAAAGGGAATAAGGGCGACACGGAAATGTTGAATACTCATACTCTTCCTTTT
TCAATATTATTGAAGCATTTATCAGGGTTATTGTCTCATGAGCGGATACATATTTGAATGTATTTAGAAA
AATAAACAAATAGGGGTTCCGCGCACATTTCCCCGAAAAGTGCCACCTGATGCGGTGTGAAATACCGCAC
AGATGCGTAAGGAGAAAATACCGCATCAGGAAATTGTAAGCGTTAATATTTTGTTAAAATTCGCGTTAAA
TTTTTGTTAAATCAGCTCATTTTTTAACCAATAGGCCGAAATCGGCAAAATCCCTTATAAATCAAAAGAA
TAGACCGAGATAGGGT
[37 nt withheld, positions 4637-4673]
AAAGAACGTGGACTCCAACGTCAAAGG
[49 nt withheld, positions 4701-4749]
T
[91 nt withheld, positions 4751-4841]
G
[98 nt withheld, positions 4843-4940]
ACTTAATGCGCCGCTACAGGGCGCGTCCATTCGCCATTCAGGCTGCGCAACTGTTGGGAAGGGCGATCGG
TGCGGGCCTCTTCGCTATTACGCCAGCTGGCGAAAGGGGGATGTGCTGCAAGGCGATTAAGTTGGGTAAC
GCCAGGGTTTTCCCAGTCACGACGTTGTAAAACGACGGCCAGTGAATTGTAATACGACTCACTATA
Features (pLannotate 1.2.2; 15 found; start..end, strand, type, name):
    171..560     +  CDS            bsd: BSD_ASPTE - Experimental evidence at protein level: Swiss-Prot protein existence level 1. Catalyzes the deamination of the cytosine moiety of the antibiotics blasticidin S, cytomycin and acetylblasticidin S. From Aspergillus terreus.
   1134..1150    +  CDS            3xHA (fragment): three tandem HA epitope tags
   1686..2075    +  CDS            bsd: BSD_ASPTE - Experimental evidence at protein level: Swiss-Prot protein existence level 1. Catalyzes the deamination of the cytosine moiety of the antibiotics blasticidin S, cytomycin and acetylblasticidin S. From Aspergillus terreus.
   2271..2289    -  promoter       SP6 promoter: promoter for bacteriophage SP6 RNA polymerase
   2331..2347    -  protein_bind   lac operator: The lac repressor binds to the lac operator to inhibit transcription in E. coli. This inhibition can be relieved by adding lactose or isopropyl-β-D-thiogalactopyranoside (IPTG). lac repressor encoded by lacI
   2355..2385    -  promoter       lac promoter: promoter for the E. coli lac operon
   2400..2421    -  protein_bind   CAP binding site: CAP binding activates transcription in the presence of cAMP. E. coli catabolite activator protein
   2434..2526    -  CDS            lacI (fragment): lac repressor; lacI; The lac repressor binds to the lac operator to inhibit transcription in E. coli. This inhibition can be relieved by adding lactose or isopropyl-β-D-thiogalactopyranoside (IPTG).
   2709..3297    -  rep_origin     ori: high-copy-number ColE1/pMB1/pBR322/pUC origin of replication
   3468..4328    -  CDS            AmpR: β-lactamase; bla; confers resistance to ampicillin, carbenicillin, and related antibiotics
   4329..4433    -  promoter       AmpR promoter: bla
   4460..4510    +  misc_feature   bom (fragment): basis of mobility region from pBR322
   4511..4966    -  rep_origin     f1 ori (sequence partly withheld): f1 bacteriophage origin of replication; arrow indicates direction of (+) strand synthesis
   4970..5127    -  CDS            lacZα (fragment): LacZα fragment of β-galactosidase; lacZ fragment
   5130..2       +  promoter       T7 promoter (across the origin): promoter for bacteriophage T7 RNA polymerase
