[The description below was written by a language model from this plasmid's Addgene catalogue record and pLannotate feature annotations shown in this document.]
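Description:
pPOTv7-blast-10HA is a PCR-only tagging (pPOT) template plasmid for tagging genes at their endogenous loci in Trypanosoma brucei. It is not designed to replicate or be expressed as an episome in the parasite. Instead, it is maintained in E. coli and serves as a template from which tagging cassettes are amplified, normally with long primers that add gene-specific homology arms so the product integrates at the target locus by homologous recombination. The bacterial backbone is a standard cloning vector with a high-copy ColE1/pUC-type origin and an AmpR (β-lactamase) gene under its own promoter for ampicillin selection. It also carries an f1 origin, remnants of the lac promoter/operator, lacZα and lacI, and flanking T7 and SP6 phage promoters.

The payload is a synthetic 10xHA epitope tag cloned between retained HindIII and BamHI sites, which should allow the tag module to be exchanged. The automated annotation detects only a short fragment matching a 3xHA element at this position, probably because the repeat array does not match the reference feature well. Two separate copies of the blasticidin S deaminase gene (bsd, from Aspergillus terreus) lie on either side of the tag. This layout fits the pPOT design, in which a single template yields either an N-terminal or a C-terminal tagging amplicon, each pairing the tag with a blasticidin marker for selecting parasites. The promoter is recorded as "read through", meaning expression relies on transcription at the integrated locus rather than a dedicated promoter. The trypanosome RNA-processing sequences expected between the coding regions are not annotated in the feature table. Tagged proteins can be detected with anti-HA reagents for localization and functional studies.
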