Addgene plasmid #181941: pPOTv7-blast-10HA
Purpose: Trypanosoma brucei PCR only tagging (pPOT) vector for endogenous gene tagging
Depositing lab: Samuel Dean. Depositing organization: University of Warwick. Publication: A comprehensive toolkit for protein localization and functional analysis in trypanosomatids. Paterou A, Saez Conde J, Tyc J, Sunter JD, Vaughan S, Gull K, Dean S. Open Biol. 2025 Apr;15(4):240361. doi: 10.1098/rsob.240361. Epub 2025 Apr 2. PubMed 40169015.
Backbone
  Vector backbone: pPOT
  Vector type: Unspecified
Growth in bacteria
  Bacterial resistance: Ampicillin, 100 μg/mL
  Growth temperature: 37°C
  Growth strain: NEB Stable
  Copy number: High Copy
Gene/Insert
  Gene/Insert name: 10xHA
  Species: Synthetic
  Promoter: read through
  Cloning method: Restriction Enzyme; 5′ cloning site HindIII (not destroyed); 3′ cloning site BamHI (not destroyed)
  Sequencing primers: 5′ cTATGGGTTCTGGTAGTG; 3′ cTTAACTACCCGATCCTG
Terms and licenses: Academic/Nonprofit Terms; Industry Terms: Not Available to Industry
Depositor comments: Please visit https://doi.org/10.1101/2023.04.21.537815 for bioRxiv preprint.
How to cite: pPOTv7-blast-10HA was a gift from Samuel Dean (Addgene plasmid # 181941 ; http://n2t.net/addgene:181941 ; RRID:Addgene_181941)
